Addgene plasmid #23928: pDONR223-CSF1R
Depositing lab: William Hahn & David Root. Depositing organization: Dana-Farber Cancer Institute. Publication: COT drives resistance to RAF inhibition through MAP kinase pathway reactivation. Johannessen CM, Boehm JS, Kim SY, Thomas SR, Wardwell L, Johnson LA, Emery CM, Stransky N, Cogdill AP, Barretina J, Caponigro G, Hieronymus H, Murray RR, Salehi-Ashtiani K, Hill DE, Vidal M, Zhao JJ, Yang X, Alkan O, Kim S, Harris JL, Wilson CJ, Myer VE, Finan PM, Root DE, Roberts TM, Golub T, Flaherty KT, Dummer R, Weber BL, Sellers WR, Schlegel R, Wargo JA, Hahn WC, Garraway LA. Nature. 2010 Dec 16;468(7326):968-72. doi: 10.1038/nature09627 PubMed 21107320.
Backbone
  Vector backbone: pDONR223
  Backbone manufacturer: Invitrogen
  Backbone size w/o insert (bp): 5005
  Vector type: Gateway Donor vector
Growth in bacteria
  Bacterial resistance: Spectinomycin, 50 μg/mL
  Growth temperature: 37°C
  Growth strain: DH5alpha
  Copy number: High Copy
Gene/Insert
  Gene/Insert name: CSF1R (alt name: colony stimulating factor 1 receptor, formerly McDonough feline sarcoma viral (v-fms) oncogene homolog)
  Species: H. sapiens (human)
  Insert size (bp): 2919
  Entrez Gene: CSF1R (a.k.a. BANDDOS, C-FMS, CD115, CSF-1R, CSFR, FIM2, FMS, GPSC, HDLS, HDLS1, M-CSF-R)
  Cloning method: Gateway Cloning
  Sequencing primers: 5′ M13pUC-fwd; 3′ M13rev
Terms and licenses: Academic/Nonprofit Terms; Industry Terms: Not Available to Industry
Depositor comments: The ORF has no Stop codon. This design enables easy recombination into a destination vector to add an epitope tag of choice and Stop codon to the ORF. Do NOT use this plasmid directly for transfections. A set of 4 custom lentiviral vectors is available ( pLX301 (http://www.addgene.org/25895/) , pLX302 (http://www.addgene.org/25896/) , pLX303 (http://www.addgene.org/25897/) , pLX304 (http://www.addgene.org/25890/) ) to be used to express these ORFs in mammalian cells. These plasmids are not included in the kit and must be ordered separately.
How to cite: pDONR223-CSF1R was a gift from William Hahn & David Root (Addgene plasmid # 23928 ; http://n2t.net/addgene:23928 ; RRID:Addgene_23928)
