[The description below was written by a language model from this plasmid's Addgene catalogue record and pLannotate feature annotations shown in this document.]
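Description:
pDONR223-CSF1R is a Gateway entry clone built on the pDONR223 donor backbone, carrying the human CSF1R open reading frame (also known as FMS or CD115). CSF1R encodes the colony stimulating factor 1 receptor, a cell-surface receptor tyrosine kinase for CSF1 and IL34 that regulates survival, proliferation and differentiation of mononuclear phagocytes such as monocytes and macrophages. The plasmid is maintained in E. coli at high copy through a ColE1/pUC-type origin and is selected with spectinomycin, conferred by the aadA (SmR) aminoglycoside adenylyltransferase gene. This gene sits downstream of a class 1 integron Pc promoter fragment and a short remnant of a gentamicin resistance gene. The sequenced record is about 5.7 kb, reflecting replacement of the donor cassette by the roughly 2.9 kb insert.

The ORF is flanked on both sides by attL-type recombination sites (both labelled attL3 by the automated annotation), which allow an LR Clonase reaction to transfer the coding sequence into any compatible destination vector. The ORF deliberately lacks a stop codon, so a destination vector can supply a C-terminal epitope tag and the stop codon in frame. No mammalian promoter is annotated. The only nearby promoter is a T7 promoter lying just outside one att site on the opposite strand, and rrnB T1 and T2 terminators help insulate the cloning region from backbone transcription. Small lacI and lacZα fragments are backbone remnants.

The depositor notes that the plasmid should not be transfected directly. It serves as a shuttle source of the kinase ORF, with a companion set of lentiviral destination vectors recommended for expression in mammalian cells.
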