Features (pLannotate 1.2.2; 12 found; start..end, strand, type, name):
      2..97      +  protein_bind   attL3: mutant version of attL; recombination site for the Gateway® LR reaction LR Clonase™
    100..3015    +  CDS            CSF1R: CSF1R_HUMAN - Also known as FMS. Experimental evidence at protein level: Swiss-Prot protein existence level 1. Tyrosine-protein kinase that acts as cell-surface receptor for CSF1 and IL34 and plays an essential role in the regulation of survival, proliferation and differentiation of hematopoietic precursor cells, especially mononuclear phagocytes, such as macrophages and monocytes. Promotes the release of proinflammatory chemokines in response to IL34 and CSF1, and thereby plays an important role in innate immunity and in inflammatory processes. Plays an important role in the regulation of ost
   3020..3115    -  protein_bind   attL3: mutant version of attL; recombination site for the Gateway® LR reaction LR Clonase™
   3134..3152    -  promoter       T7 promoter: promoter for bacteriophage T7 RNA polymerase
   3342..3365    +  promoter       Pc promoter (fragment): intI1 (promoter lies within the coding sequence); class 1 integron promoter
   3541..3597    +  CDS            GmR (fragment): gentamycin acetyltransferase; aacC1; confers resistance to gentamycin
   3604..4395    +  CDS            SmR: aminoglycoside adenylyltransferase (Murphy, 1985); aadA; confers resistance to spectinomycin and streptomycin
   4488..5076    +  rep_origin     ori: high-copy-number ColE1/pMB1/pBR322/pUC origin of replication
   5259..5351    +  CDS            lacI (fragment): lac repressor; lacI; The lac repressor binds to the lac operator to inhibit transcription in E. coli. This inhibition can be relieved by adding lactose or isopropyl-β-D-thiogalactopyranoside (IPTG).
   5406..5433    -  terminator     rrnB T2 terminator: transcription terminator T2 from the E. coli rrnB gene
   5565..5608    +  terminator     rrnB T1 terminator: Escherichia coli rrnB; transcription terminator T1 from the E. coli rrnB gene
   5655..5691    -  CDS            lacZα (fragment): LacZα fragment of β-galactosidase; lacZ fragment
>Addgene plasmid #23928 | pDONR223-CSF1R | addgene full sequence | sequence record 313985 | Addgene NGS Result
CAAATAATGATTTTATTTTGACTGATAGTGACCTGTTCGTTGCAACAAATTGATGAGCAATGCTTTTTTA
TAATGCCAACTTTGTACAAAAAAGTTGGCATGGGCCCAGGAGTTCTGCTGCTCCTGCTGGTGGCCACAGC
TTGGCATGGTCAGGGAATCCCAGTGATAGAGCCCAGTGTCCCTGAGCTGGTCGTGAAGCCAGGAGCAACG
GTGACCTTGCGATGTGTGGGCAATGGCAGCGTGGAATGGGATGGCCCCCCATCACCTCACTGGACCCTGT
ACTCTGATGGCTCCAGCAGCATCCTCAGCACCAACAACGCTACCTTCCAAAACACGGGGACCTATCGCTG
CACTGAGCCTGGAGACCCCCTGGGAGGCAGCGCCGCCATCCACCTCTATGTCAAAGACCCTGCCCGGCCC
TGGAACGTGCTAGCACAGGAGGTGGTCGTGTTCGAGGACCAGGACGCACTACTGCCCTGTCTGCTCACAG
ACCCGGTGCTGGAAGCAGGCGTCTCGCTGGTGCGTGTGCGTGGCCGGCCCCTCATGCGCCACACCAACTA
CTCCTTCTCGCCCTGGCATGGCTTCACCATCCACAGGGCCAAGTTCATTCAGAGCCAGGACTATCAATGC
AGTGCCCTGATGGGTGGCAGGAAGGTGATGTCCATCAGCATCCGGCTGAAAGTGCAGAAAGTCATCCCAG
GGCCCCCAGCCTTGACACTGGTGCCTGCAGAGCTGGTGCGGATTCGAGGGGAGGCTGCCCAGATCGTGTG
CTCAGCCAGCAGCGTTGATGTTAACTTTGATGTCTTCCTCCAACACAACAACACTAAGCTCGCAATCCCT
CAACAATCTGACTTTCATAATAACCGTTACCAAAAAGTCCTGACCCTCAACCTCGATCAAGTAGATTTCC
AACATGCCGGCAACTACTCCTGCGTGGCCAGCAACGTGCAGGGCAAGCACTCCACCTCCATGTTCTTCCG
GGTGGTAGAGAGTGCCTACTTGAACTTGAGCTCTGAGCAGAACCTCATCCAGGAGGTGACCGTGGGGGAG
GGGCTCAACCTCAAAGTCATGGTGGAGGCCTACCCAGGCCTGCAAGGTTTTAACTGGACCTACCTGGGAC
CCTTTTCTGACCACCAGCCTGAGCCCAAGCTTGCTAATGCTACCACCAAGGACACATACAGGCACACCTT
CACCCTCTCTCTGCCCCGCCTGAAGCCCTCTGAGGCTGGCCGCTACTCCTTCCTGGCCAGAAACCCAGGA
GGCTGGAGAGCTCTGACGTTTGAGCTCACCCTTCGATACCCCCCAGAGGTAAGCGTCATATGGACATTCA
TCAACGGCTCTGGCACCCTTTTGTGTGCTGCCTCTGGGTACCCCCAGCCCAACGTGACATGGCTGCAGTG
CAGTGGCCACACTGATAGGTGTGATGAGGCCCAAGTGCTGCAGGTCTGGGATGACCCATACCCTGAGGTC
CTGAGCCAGGAGCCCTTCCACAAGGTGACGGTGCAGAGCCTGCTGACTGTTGAGACCTTAGAGCACAACC
AAACCTACGAGTGCAGGGCCCACAACAGCGTGGGGAGTGGCTCCTGGGCCTTCATACCCATCTCTGCAGG
AGCCCACACGCATCCCCCGGATGAGTTCCTCTTCACACCAGTGGTGGTCGCCTGCATGTCCATCATGGCC
TTGCTGCTGCTGCTGCTCCTGCTGCTATTGTACAAGTATAAGCAGAAGCCCAAGTACCAGGTCCGCTGGA
AGATCATCGAGAGCTATGAGGGCAACAGTTATACTTTCATCGACCCCACGCAGCTGCCTTACAACGAGAA
GTGGGAGTTCCCCCGGAACAACCTGCAGTTTGGTAAGACCCTCGGAGCTGGAGCCTTTGGGAAGGTGGTG
GAGGCCACGGCCTTTGGTCTGGGCAAGGAGGATGCTGTCCTGAAGGTGGCTGTGAAGATGCTGAAGTCCA
CGGCCCATGCTGATGAGAAGGAGGCCCTCATGTCCGAGCTGAAGATCATGAGCCACCTGGGCCAGCACGA
GAACATCGTCAACCTTCTGGGAGCCTGTACCCATGGAGGCCCTGTACTGGTCATCACGGAGTACTGTTGC
TATGGCGACCTGCTCAACTTTCTGCGAAGGAAGGCTGAGGCCATGCTGGGACCCAGCCTGAGCCCCGGCC
AGGACCCCGAGGGAGGCGTCGACTATAAGAACATCCACCTCGAGAAGAAATATGTCCGCAGGGACAGTGG
CTTCTCCAGCCAGGGTGTGGACACCTATGTGGAGATGAGGCCTGTCTCCACTTCTTCAAATGACTCCTTC
TCTGAGCAAGACCTGGACAAGGAGGATGGACGGCCCCTGGAGCTCCGGGACCTGCTTCACTTCTCCAGCC
AAGTAGCCCAGGGCATGGCCTTCCTCGCTTCCAAGAATTGCATCCACCGGGACGTGGCAGCGCGTAACGT
GCTGTTGACCAATGGTCATGTGGCCAAGATTGGGGACTTCGGGCTGGCTAGGGACATCATGAATGACTCC
AACTACATTGTCAAGGGCAATGCCCGCCTGCCTGTGAAGTGGATGGCCCCAGAGAGCATCTTTGACTGTG
TCTACACGGTTCAGAGCGACGTCTGGTCCTATGGCATCCTCCTCTGGGAGATCTTCTCACTTGGGCTGAA
TCCCTACCCTGGCATCCTGGTGAACAGCAAGTTCTATAAACTGGTGAAGGATGGATACCAAATGGCCCAG
CCTGCATTTGCCCCAAAGAATATATACAGCATCATGCAGGCCTGCTGGGCCTTGGAGCCCACCCACAGAC
CCACCTTCCAGCAGATCTGCTCCTTCCTTCAGGAGCAGGCCCAAGAGGACAGGAGAGAGCGGGACTATAC
CAATCTGCCGAGCAGCAGCAGAAGCGGTGGCAGCGGCAGCAGCAGCAGTGAGCTGGAGGAGGAGAGCTCT
AGTGAGCACCTGACCTGCTGCGAGCAAGGGGATATCGCCCAGCCCTTGCTGCAGCCCAACAACTATCAGT
TCTGCTTGCCAACTTTCTTGTACAAAGTTGGCATTATAAGAAAGCATTGCTTATCAATTTGTTGCAACGA
ACAGGTCACTATCAGTCAAAATAAAATCATTATTTGCCATCCAGCTGATATCCCCTATAGTGAGTCGTAT
TACATGGTCATAGCTGTTTCCTGGCAGCTCTGGCCCGTGTCTCAAAATCTCTGATGTTACATTGCACAAG
ATAAAAATATATCATCATGCCTCCTCTAGACCAGCCAGGACAGAAATGCCTCGACTTCGCTGCTACCCAA
GGTTGCCGGGTGACGCACACCGTGGAAACGGATGAAGGCACGAACCCAGTGGACATAAGCCTGTTCGGTT
CGTAAGCTGTAATGCAAGTAGCGTATGCGCTCACGCAACTGGTCCAGAACCTTGACCGAACGCAGCGGTG
GTAACGGCGCAGTGGCGGTTTTCATGGCTTGTTATGACTGTTTTTTTGGGGTACAGTCTATGCCTCGGGC
ATCCAAGCAGCAAGCGCGTTACGCCGTGGGTCGATGTTTGATGTTATGGAGCAGCAACGATGTTACGCAG
CAGGGCAGTCGCCCTAAAACAAAGTTAAACATTATGAGGGAAGCGGTGATCGCCGAAGTATCGACTCAAC
TATCAGAGGTAGTTGGCGTCATCGAGCGCCATCTCGAACCGACGTTGCTGGCCGTACATTTGTACGGCTC
CGCAGTGGATGGCGGCCTGAAGCCACACAGTGATATTGATTTGCTGGTTACGGTGACCGTAAGGCTTGAT
GAAACAACGCGGCGAGCTTTGATCAACGACCTTTTGGAAACTTCGGCTTCCCCTGGAGAGAGCGAGATTC
TCCGCGCTGTAGAAGTCACCATTGTTGTGCACGACGACATCATTCCGTGGCGTTATCCAGCTAAGCGCGA
ACTGCAATTTGGAGAATGGCAGCGCAATGACATTCTTGCAGGTATCTTCGAGCCAGCCACGATCGACATT
GATCTGGCTATCTTGCTGACAAAAGCAAGAGAACATAGCGTTGCCTTGGTAGGTCCAGCGGCGGAGGAAC
TCTTTGATCCGGTTCCTGAACAGGATCTATTTGAGGCGCTAAATGAAACCTTAACGCTATGGAACTCGCC
GCCCGACTGGGCTGGCGATGAGCGAAATGTAGTGCTTACGTTGTCCCGCATTTGGTACAGCGCAGTAACC
GGCAAAATCGCGCCGAAGGATGTCGCTGCCGACTGGGCAATGGAGCGCCTGCCGGCCCAGTATCAGCCCG
TCATACTTGAAGCTAGACAGGCTTATCTTGGACAAGAAGAAGATCGCTTGGCCTCGCGCGCAGATCAGTT
GGAAGAATTTGTCCACTACGTGAAAGGCGAGATCACCAAGGTAGTCGGCAAATAACCCTCGAGCCACCCA
TGACCAAAATCCCTTAACGTGAGTTACGCGTCGTTCCACTGAGCGTCAGACCCCGTAGAAAAGATCAAAG
GATCTTCTTGAGATCCTTTTTTTCTGCGCGTAATCTGCTGCTTGCAAACAAAAAAACCACCGCTACCAGC
GGTGGTTTGTTTGCCGGATCAAGAGCTACCAACTCTTTTTCCGAAGGTAACTGGCTTCAGCAGAGCGCAG
ATACCAAATACTGTTCTTCTAGTGTAGCCGTAGTTAGGCCACCACTTCAAGAACTCTGTAGCACCGCCTA
CATACCTCGCTCTGCTAATCCTGTTACCAGTGGCTGCTGCCAGTGGCGATAAGTCGTGTCTTACCGGGTT
GGACTCAAGACGATAGTTACCGGATAAGGCGCAGCGGTCGGGCTGAACGGGGGGTTCGTGCACACAGCCC
AGCTTGGAGCGAACGACCTACACCGAACTGAGATACCTACAGCGTGAGCTATGAGAAAGCGCCACGCTTC
CCGAAGGGAGAAAGGCGGACAGGTATCCGGTAAGCGGCAGGGTCGGAACAGGAGAGCGCACGAGGGAGCT
TCCAGGGGGAAACGCCTGGTATCTTTATAGTCCTGTCGGGTTTCGCCACCTCTGACTTGAGCGTCGATTT
TTGTGATGCTCGTCAGGGGGGCGGAGCCTATGGAAAAACGCCAGCAACGCGGCCTTTTTACGGTTCCTGG
CCTTTTGCTGGCCTTTTGCTCACATGTTCTTTCCTGCGTTATCCCCTGATTCTGTGGATAACCGTATTAC
CGCCTTTGAGTGAGCTGATACCGCTCGCCGCAGCCGAACGACCGAGCGCAGCGAGTCAGTGAGCGAGGAA
GCGGAAGAGCGCCCAATACGCAAACCGCCTCTCCCCGCGCGTTGGCCGATTCATTAATGCAGCTGGCACG
ACAGGTTTCCCGACTGGAAAGCGGGCAGTGAGCGCAACGCAATTAATACGCGTACCGCTAGCCAGGAAGA
GTTTGTAGAAACGCAAAAAGGCCATCCGTCAGGATGGCCTTCTGCTTAGTTTGATGCCTGGCAGTTTATG
GCGGGCGTCCTGCCCGCCACCCTCCGGGCCGTTGCTTCACAACGTTCAAATCCGCTCCCGGCGGATTTGT
CCTACTCAGGAGAGCGTTCACCGACAAACAACAGATAAAACGAAAGGCCCAGTCTTCCGACTGAGCCTTT
CGTTTTATTTGATGCCTGGCAGTTCCCTACTCTCGCGTTAACGCTAGCATGGATGTTTTCCCAGTCACGA
CGTTGTAAAACGACGGCCAGTCTTAAGCTCGGGCCC
